>Addgene plasmid #224853 | pUBC(k)-AT5G42765-mKOk | addgene full sequence | sequence record 447210 | Addgene NGS Result
TACCCGACGAGTCAGTAATAAACGGCGTCAAAGTGGTTGCAGCCGGCACACACGAGTCGTGTTTATCAAC
TCAAAGCACAAATACTTTTCCTCAACCTAAAAATAAGGCAATTAGCCAAAAACAACTTTGCGTGTAAACA
ACGCTCAATACACGTGTCATTTTATTATTAGCTATTGCTTCACCGCCTTAGCTTTCTCGTGACCTAGTCG
TCCTCGTCTTTTCTTCTTCTTCTTCTATAAAACAATACCCAAAGAGCTCTTCTTCTTCACAATTCAGATT
TCAATTTCTCAAAATCTTAAAAACTTTCTCTCAATTCTCTCTACCGTGATCAAGGTAAATTTCTGTGTTC
CTTATTCTCTCAAAATCTTCGATTTTGTTTTCGTTCGATCCCAATTTCGTATATGTTCTTTGGTTTAGAT
TCTGTTAATCTTAGATCGAAGACGATTTTCTGGGTTTGATCGTTAGATATCATCTTAATTCTCGATTAGG
GTTTCATAGATATCATCCGATTTGTTCAAATAATTTGAGTTTTGTCGAATAATTACTCTTCGATTTGTGA
TTTCTATCTAGATCTGGTGTTAGTTTCTAGTTTGTGCGATCGAATTTGTAGATTAATCTGAGTTTTTCTG
ATTAACACTCGAGTGCGGGATCCTCTAGAGGGCCCATCACAAGTTTGTACAAAAAAGCAGGCTTCACCAT
GGCTCGTCTTATCCCAATTTCTCAACCTTTCTTCTCTTCAAACACTAAACCTCCACCACCACCACCAATC
GCCGCCGCACAAATCTCCGACCACCTGCCACAGATTATCTCTCGCCGAGACGCCACCGTTCTTCTCTCCT
CCGCCACTTCTCTTCTCCTCACTCTCTCCCCCACCAATCCCGCTTTCGCCTTCTCCTTAGGAATCTCAGG
ACCTAAAGAGTGGCTTAAAGATCAGAAGAAGAAGTCTTCAAGATTCTTACTTGCTCCCATTGATGCAACT
CGTCAAGCTCTTCAATCTGCTTATCTTTCGTTAACTAGTGAATCTGATTATACAGAGAAAGATTTGGAGA
ATCTGCAGAATCTGTTTAAGTCTTCTGCAAGAGATTGTGTTCCTAAAGAAAGAAGCTCTCTTGTTGATTT
TCAATCTAAATCCGGAGTTGAGGTTTGTACATTTAAGCTTGTTGTGAAGAATGCTGCTTCATTACTTGAT
GATAAGGATCCAGTTAAATTAGAAGCAGAGAATATACTTGATGATCTTGTTAGGTCTTTCGGTTCCCTTA
TCGTGTTGACGAATGGGGTTGATATGAATCTTCCTTCTGATAGAAAAAAAGTTGCAGATGGGGTTACAGA
GACTATCTCTTATCTTGACAAATTTGAGAAGGGTGTCAAAGACTGTCTTGAGATTCACCCAGCTTTCTTG
TACAAAGTGGTGATGGGACGTCCGCGGAGATCTACGCGTGTCGACTCGAGATATCCAACTAGTATGGTGA
GCGTTATCAAGCCTGAGATGAAGATGAGGTACTACATGGACGGAAGCGTGAACGGACACGAGTTCACTAT
TGAAGGCGAAGGTACTGGAAGGCCTTACGAGGGACATCAAGAGATGACTCTCAGAGTGACCATGGCTGAA
GGTGGACCTATGCCTTTCGCTTTCGATCTCGTGTCTCACGTGTTCTGCTACGGACACAGAGTGTTCACTA
AGTACCCTGAAGAGATCCCGGACTACTTCAAGCAAGCTTTCCCTGAGGGACTCTCTTGGGAGAGATCTTT
GGAATTCGAGGACGGTGGATCCGCTTCTGTGTCTGCTCATATCTCTCTCAGGGGCAACACCTTCTACCAC
AAGAGCAAGTTTACCGGGGTGAACTTCCCTGCTGATGGACCGATCATGCAGAACCAGTCTGTTGATTGGG
AGCCGTCTACTGAGAAGATCACCGCTTCTGATGGTGTGCTCAAGGGTGATGTGACCATGTACCTTAAGCT
CGAAGGTGGTGGAAACCACAAGTGCCAGTTCAAGACTACCTACAAGGCCGCCAAAGAAATCCTCGAGATG
CCTGGTGATCACTACATCGGACATAGGCTCGTGAGAAAGACCGAGGGAAACATCACTGAGCAGGTTGAGG
ATGCTGTGGCTCATTCTCAATTGTTATAAGCGGCCATGCTAGAGTCCGCAAAAATCACCAGTCTCTCTCT
ACAAATCTATCTCTCTCTATTTTTCTCCAGAATAATGTGTGAGTAGTTCCCAGATAAGGGAATTAGGGTT
CTTATAGGGTTTCGCTCATGTGTTGAGCATATAAGAAACCCTTAGTATGTATTTGTATTTGTAAAATACT
TCTATCAATAAAATTTCTAATTCCTAAAACCAAAATCCAGTGACCTGCAGGCATGCAAGCTAGCTTACTA
GTGATGCATATTCTATAGTGTCACCTAAATCTGCGGCCGCACTAGTGATATCCCGCGGCCATGGCGGCCG
GGAGCATGCGACGTCGGGCCCAATTCGCCCTATAGTGAGTCGTATTACAATTCACTGGCCGTCGTTTTAC
AACGTCGTGACTGGGAAAACCCTGGCGTTACCCAACTTAATCGCCTTGCAGCACATCCCCCTTTCGCCAG
CTGGCGTAATAGCGAAGAGGCCCGCACCGATCGCCCTTCCCAACAGTTGCGCAGCCTGAATGGCGAATGG
AAATTGTAAGCGTTAATGGGTTTCTGGAGTTTAATGAGCTAAGCACATACGTCAGAAACCATTATTGCGC
GTTCAAAAGTCGCCTAAGGTCACTATCAGCTAGCAAATATTTCTTGTCAAAAATGCTCCACTGACGTTCC
ATAAATTCCCCTCGGTATCCAATTAGAGTCTCATATTCACTCTCAATCCAAATAATCTGCAATGGCAATT
ACCTTATCCGCAACTTCTTTACCTATTTCCGCCCGGATCCGGGCAGGTTCTCCGGCCGCTTGGGTGGAGA
GGCTATTCGGCTATGACTGGGCACAACAGACAATCGGCTGCTCTGATGCCGCCGTGTTCCGGCTGTCAGC
GCAGGGGCGCCCGGTTCTTTTTGTCAAGACCGACCTGTCCGGTGCCCTGAATGAACTGCAGGACGAGGCA
GCGCGGCTATCGTGGCTGGCCACGACGGGCGTTCCTTGCGCAGCTGTGCTCGACGTTGTCACTGAAGCGG
GAAGGGACTGGCTGCTATTGGGCGAAGTGCCGGGGCAGGATCTCCTGTCATCTCACCTTGCTCCTGCCGA
GAAAGTATCCATCATGGCTGATGCAATGCGGCGGCTGCATACGCTTGATCCGGCTACCTGCCCATTCGAC
CACCAAGCGAAACATCGCATCGAGCGAGCACGTACTCGGATGGAAGCCGGTCTTGTCGATCAGGATGATC
TGGACGAAGAGCATCAGGGGCTCGCGCCAGCCGAACTGTTCGCCAGGCTCAAGGCGCGCATGCCCGACGG
CGAGGATCTCGTCGTGACCCATGGCGATGCCTGCTTGCCGAATATCATGGTGGAAAATGGCCGCTTTTCT
GGATTCATCGACTGTGGCCGGCTGGGTGTGGCGGACCGCTATCAGGACATAGCGTTGGCTACCCGTGATA
TTGCTGAAGAGCTTGGCGGCGAATGGGCTGACCGCTTCCTCGTGCTTTACGGTATCGCCGCTCCCGATTC
GCAGCGCATCGCCTTCTATCGCCTTCTTGACGAGTTCTTCTGAGCGGGACTCTGGGGTTCGAAATGACCG
ACCAAGCGACGCCCAACCTGCCATCACGAGATTTCGATTCCACCGCCGCCTTCTATGAAAGGTTGGGCTT
CGGAATCGTTTTCCGGGACGCCGGCTGGATGATCCTCCAGCGCGGGGATCTCATGCTGGAGTTCTTCGCC
CACCCCGATCCAACACTTACGTTTGCAACGTCCAAGAGCAAATAGACCACGAACGCCGGAAGGTTGCCGC
AGCGTGTGGATTGCGTCTCAATTCTCTCTTGCAGGAATGCAATGATGAATATGATACTGACTATGAAACT
TTGAGGGAATACTGCCTAGCACCGTCACCTCATAACGTGCATCATGCATGCCCTGACAACATGGAACATC
GCTATTTTTCTGAAGAATTATGCTCGTTGGAGGATGTCGCGGCAATTGCAGCTATTGCCAAAATCGAAAT
ACCCCTCACGCATGCATTCATCAATATTATTCATGCGGGGAAAGGCAAGATTAATCCAACTGGCAAATCA
TCCAGCGTGATTGGTAACTTCAGTTCCAGCGACTTGATTCGTTTTGGTGCTACCCACGTTTTCAATAAGG
ACGAGATGGTGGAGTAAAGAAGGAGTGCGTCGAAGCAGATCGTTCAAACATTTGGCAATAAAGTTTCTTA
AGATTGAATCCTGTTGCCGGTCTTGCGATGATTATCATATAATTTCTGTTGAATTACGTTAAGCATGTAA
TAATTAACATGTAATGCATGACGTTATTTATGAGATGGGTTTTTATGATTAGAGTCCCGCAATTATACAT
TTAATACGCGATAGAAAACAAAATATAGCGCGCAAACTAGGATAAATTATCGCGCGCGGTGTCATCTATG
TTACTAGATCGACCGGCATGCAAGCTGATAATTCAATTCGGCGTTAATTCAGTACATTAAAAACGTCCGC
AATGTGTTATTAAGTTGTCTAAGCGTCAATTTGTTTACACCACAATATATCCTGCCACCAGCCAGCCAAC
AGCTCCCCGACCGGCAGCTCGGCACAAAATCACCACTCGATACAGGCAGCCCATCAGTCCGGGACGGCGT
CAGCGGGAGAGCCGTTGTAAGGCGGCAGACTTTGCTCATGTTACCGATGCTATTCGGAAGAACGGCAACT
AAGCTGCCGGGTTTGAAACACGGATGATCTCGCGGAGGGTAGCATGTTGATTGTAACGATGACAGAGCGT
TGCTGCCTGTGATCAATTCGGGCACGAACCCAGTGGACATAAGCCTGTTCGGTTCGTAAGCTGTAATGCA
AGTAGCGTATGCGCTCACGCAACTGGTCCAGAACCTTGACCGAACGCAGCGGTGGTAACGGCGCAGTGGC
GGTTTTCATGGCTTGTTATGACTGTTTTTTTGGGGTACAGTCTATGCCTCGGGCATCCAAGCAGCAAGCG
CGTTACGCCGTGGGTCGATGTTTGATGTTATGGAGCAGCAACGATGTTACGCAGCAGGGCAGTCGCCCTA
AAACAAAGTTAAACATCATGGGGGAAGCGGTGATCGCCGAAGTATCGACTCAACTATCAGAGGTAGTTGG
CGTCATCGAGCGCCATCTCGAACCGACGTTGCTGGCCGTACATTTGTACGGCTCCGCAGTGGATGGCGGC
CTGAAGCCACACAGTGATATTGATTTGCTGGTTACGGTGACCGTAAGGCTTGATGAAACAACGCGGCGAG
CTTTGATCAACGACCTTTTGGAAACTTCGGCTTCCCCTGGAGAGAGCGAGATTCTCCGCGCTGTAGAAGT
CACCATTGTTGTGCACGACGACATCATTCCGTGGCGTTATCCAGCTAAGCGCGAACTGCAATTTGGAGAA
TGGCAGCGCAATGACATTCTTGCAGGTATCTTCGAGCCAGCCACGATCGACATTGATCTGGCTATCTTGC
TGACAAAAGCAAGAGAACATAGCGTTGCCTTGGTAGGTCCAGCGGCGGAGGAACTCTTTGATCCGGTTCC
TGAACAGGATCTATTTGAGGCGCTAAATGAAACCTTAACGCTATGGAACTCGCCGCCCGACTGGGCTGGC
GATGAGCGAAATGTAGTGCTTACGTTGTCCCGCATTTGGTACAGCGCAGTAACCGGCAAAATCGCGCCGA
AGGATGTCGCTGCCGACTGGGCAATGGAGCGCCTGCCGGCCCAGTATCAGCCCGTCATACTTGAAGCTAG
ACAGGCTTATCTTGGACAAGAAGAAGATCGCTTGGCCTCGCGCGCAGATCAGTTGGAAGAATTTGTCCAC
TACGTGAAAGGCGAGATCACCAAGGTAGTCGGCAAATAATGTCTAGCTAGAAATTCGTTCAAGCCGACGC
CGCTTCGCGGCGCGGCTTAACTCAAGCGTTAGATGCACTAAGCACATAATTGCTCACAGCCAAACTATCA
GGTCAAGTCTGCTTTTATTATTTTTAAGCGTGCATAATAAGCCCTACACAAATTGGGAGATATATCATGC
ATGACCAAAATCCCTTAACGTGAGTTTTCGTTCCACTGAGCGTCAGACCCCGTAGAAAAGATCAAAGGAT
CTTCTTGAGATCCTTTTTTTCTGCGCGTAATCTGCTGCTTGCAAACAAAAAAACCACCGCTACCAGCGGT
GGTTTGTTTGCCGGATCAAGAGCTACCAACTCTTTTTCCGAAGGTAACTGGCTTCAGCAGAGCGCAGATA
CCAAATACTGTCCTTCTAGTGTAGCCGTAGTTAGGCCACCACTTCAAGAACTCTGTAGCACCGCCTACAT
ACCTCGCTCTGCTAATCCTGTTACCAGTGGCTGCTGCCAGTGGCGATAAGTCGTGTCTTACCGGGTTGGA
CTCAAGACGATAGTTACCGGATAAGGCGCAGCGGTCGGGCTGAACGGGGGGTTCGTGCACACAGCCCAGC
TTGGAGCGAACGACCTACACCGAACTGAGATACCTACAGCGTGAGCTATGAGAAAGCGCCACGCTTCCCG
AAGGGAGAAAGGCGGACAGGTATCCGGTAAGCGGCAGGGTCGGAACAGGAGAGCGCACGAGGGAGCTTCC
AGGGGGAAACGCCTGGTATCTTTATAGTCCTGTCGGGTTTCGCCACCTCTGACTTGAGCGTCGATTTTTG
TGATGCTCGTCAGGGGGGCGGAGCCTATGGAAAAACGCCAGCAACGCGGCCTTTTTACGGTTCCTGGCCT
TTTGCTGGCCTTTTGCTCACATGTTCTTTCCTGCGTTATCCCCTGATTCTGTGGATAACCGTATTACCGC
CTTTGAGTGAGCTGATACCGCTCGCCGCAGCCGAACGACCGAGCGCAGCGAGTCAGTGAGCGAGGAAGCG
GAAGAGCGCCTGATGCGGTATTTTCTCCTTACGCATCTGTGCGGTATTTCACACCGCATATGGTGCACTC
TCAGTACAATCTGCTCTGATGCCGCATAGTTAAGCCAGTATACACTCCGCTATCGCTACGTGACTGGGTC
ATGGCTGCGCCCCGACACCCGCCAACACCCGCTGACGCGCCCTGACGGGCTTGTCTGCTCCCGGCATCCG
CTTACAGACAAGCTGTGACCGTCTCCGGGAGCTGCATGTGTCAGAGGTTTTCACCGTCATCACCGAAACG
CGCGAGGCAGGGTGCCTTGATGTGGGCGCCGGCGGTCGAGTGGCGACGGCGCGGCTTGTCCGCGCCCTGG
TAGATTGCCTGGCCGTAGGCCAGCCATTTTTGAGCGGCCAGCGGCCGCGATAGGCCGACGCGAAGCGGCG
GGGCGTAGGGAGCGCAGCGACCGAAGGGTAGGCGCTTTTTGCAGCTCTTCGGCTGTGCGCTGGCCAGACA
GTTATGCACAGGCCAGGCGGGTTTTAAGAGTTTTAATAAGTTTTAAAGAGTTTTAGGCGGAAAAATCGCC
TTTTTTCTCTTTTATATCAGTCACTTACATGTGTGACCGGTTCCCAATGTACGGCTTTGGGTTCCCAATG
TACGGGTTCCGGTTCCCAATGTACGGCTTTGGGTTCCCAATGTACGTGCTATCCACAGGAAAGAGACCTT
TTCGACCTTTTTCCCCTGCTAGGGCAATTTGCCCTAGCATCTGCTCCGTACATTAGGAACCGGCGGATGC
TTCGCCCTCGATCAGGTTGCGGTAGCGCATGACTAGGATCGGGCCAGCCTGCCCCGCCTCCTCCTTCAAA
TCGTACTCCGGCAGGTCATTTGACCCGATCAGCTTGCGCACGGTGAAACAGAACTTCTTGAACTCTCCGG
CGCTGCCACTGCGTTCGTAGATCGTCTTGAACAACCATCTGGCTTCTGCCTTGCCTGCGGCGCGGCGTGC
CAGGCGGTAGAGAAAACGGCCGATGCCGGGATCGATCAAAAAGTAATCGGGGTGAACCGTCAGCACGTCC
GGGTTCTTGCCTTCTGTGATCTCGCGGTACATCCAATCAGCTAGCTCGATCTCGATGTACTCCGGCCGCC
CGGTTTCGCTCTTTACGATCTTGTAGCGGCTAATCAAGGCTTCACCCTCGGATACCGTCACCAGGCGGCC
GTTCTTGGCCTTCTTCGTACGCTGCATGGCAACGTGCGTGGTGTTTAACCGAATGCAGGTTTCTACCAGG
TCGTCTTTCTGCTTTCCGCCATCGGCTCGCCGGCAGAACTTGAGTACGTCCGCAACGTGTGGACGGAACA
CGCGGCCGGGCTTGTCTCCCTTCCCTTCCCGGTATCGGTTCATGGATTCGGTTAGATGGGAAACCGCCAT
CAGTACCAGGTCGTAATCCCACACACTGGCCATGCCGGCCGGCCCTGCGGAAACCTCTACGTGCCCGTCT
GGAAGCTCGTAGCGGATCACCTCGCCAGCTCGTCGGTCACGCTTCGACAGACGGAAAACGGCCACGTCCA
TGATGCTGCGACTATCGCGGGTGCCCACGTCATAGAGCATCGGAACGAAAAAATCTGGTTGCTCGTCGCC
CTTGGGCGGCTTCCTAATCGACGGCGCACCGGCTGCCGGCGGTTGCCGGGATTCTTTGCGGATTCGATCA
GCGGCCGCTTGCCACGATTCACCGGGGCGTGCTTCTGCCTCGATGCGTTGCCGCTGGGCGGCCTGCGCGG
CCTTCAACTTCTCCACCAGGTCATCACCCAGCGCCGCGCCGATTTGTACCGGGCCGGATGGTTTGCGACC
GCTCACGCCGATTCCTCGGGCTTGGGGGTTCCAGTGCCATTGCAGGGCCGGCAGACAACCCAGCCGCTTA
CGCCTGGCCAACCGCCCGTTCCTCCACACATGGGGCATTCCACGGCGTCGGTGCCTGGTTGTTCTTGATT
TTCCATGCCGCCTCCTTTAGCCGCTAAAATTCATCTACTCATTTATTCATTTGCTCATTTACTCTGGTAG
CTGCGCGATGTATTCAGATAGCAGCTCGGTAATGGTCTTGCCTTGGCGTACCGCGTACATCTTCAGCTTG
GTGTGATCCTCCGCCGGCAACTGAAAGTTGACCCGCTTCATGGCTGGCGTGTCTGCCAGGCTGGCCAACG
TTGCAGCCTTGCTGCTGCGTGCGCTCGGACGGCCGGCACTTAGCGTGTTTGTGCTTTTGCTCATTTTCTC
TTTACCTCATTAACTCAAATGAGTTTTGATTTAATTTCAGCGGCCAGCGCCTGGACCTCGCGGGCAGCGT
CGCCCTCGGGTTCTGATTCAAGAACGGTTGTGCCGGCGGCGGCAGTGCCTGGGTAGCTCACGCGCTGCGT
GATACGGGACTCAAGAATGGGCAGCTCGTACCCGGCCAGCGCCTCGGCAACCTCACCGCCGATGCGCGTG
CCTTTGATCGCCCGCGACACGACAAAGGCCGCTTGTAGCCTTCCATCCGTGACCTCAATGCGCTGCTTAA
CCAGCTCCACCAGGTCGGCGGTGGCCCATATGTCGTAAGGGCTTGGCTGCACCGGAATCAGCACGAAGTC
GGCTGCCTTGATCGCGGACACAGCCAAGTCCGCCGCCTGGGGCGCTCCGTCGATCACTACGAAGTCGCGC
CGGCCGATGGCCTTCACGTCGCGGTCAATCGTCGGGCGGTCGATGCCGACAACGGTTAGCGGTTGATCTT
CCCGCACGGCCGCCCAATCGCGGGCACTGCCCTGGGGATCGGAATCGACTAACAGAACATCGGCCCCGGC
GAGTTGCAGGGCGCGGGCTAGATGGGTTGCGATGGTCGTCTTGCCTGACCCGCCTTTCTGGTTAAGTACA
GCGATAACCTTCATGCGTTCCCCTTGCGTATTTGTTTATTTACTCATCGCATCATATACGCAGCGACCGC
ATGACGCAAGCTGTTTTACTCAAATACACATCACCTTTTTAGACGGCGGCGCTCGGTTTCTTCAGCGGCC
AAGCTGGCCGGCCAGGCCGCCAGCTTGGCATCAGACAAACCGGCCAGGATTTCATGCAGCCGCACGGTTG
AGACGTGCGCGGGCGGCTCGAACACGTACCCGGCCGCGATCATCTCCGCCTCGATCTCTTCGGTAATGAA
AAACGGTTCGTCCTGGCCGTCCTGGTGCGGTTTCATGCTTGTTCCTCTTGGCGTTCATTCTCGGCGGCCG
CCAGGGCGTCGGCCTCGGTCAATGCGTCCTCACGGAAGGCACCGCGCCGCCTGGCCTCGGTGGGCGTCAC
TTCCTCGCTGCGCTCAAGTGCGCGGTACAGGGTCGAGCGATGCACGCCAAGCAGTGCAGCCGCCTCTTTC
ACGGTGCGGCCTTCCTGGTCGATCAGCTCGCGGGCGTGCGCGATCTGTGCCGGGGTGAGGGTAGGGCGGG
GGCCAAACTTCACGCCTCGGGCCTTGGCGGCCTCGCGCCCGCTCCGGGTGCGGTCGATGATTAGGGAACG
CTCGAACTCGGCAATGCCGGCGAACACGGTCAACACCATGCGGCCGGCCGGCGTGGTGGTGTCGGCCCAC
GGCTCTGCCAGGCTACGCAGGCCCGCGCCGGCCTCCTGGATGCGCTCGGCAATGTCCAGTAGGTCGCGGG
TGCTGCGGGCCAGGCGGTCTAGCCTGGTCACTGTCACAACGTCGCCAGGGCGTAGGTGGTCAAGCATCCT
GGCCAGCTCCGGGCGGTCGCGCCTGGTGCCGGTGATCTTCTCGGAAAACAGCTTGGTGCAGCCGGCCGCG
TGCAGTTCGGCCCGTTGGTTGGTCAAGTCCTGGTCGTCGGTGCTGACGCGGGCATAGCCCAGCAGGCCAG
CGGCGGCGCTCTTGTTCATGGCGTAATGTCTCCGGTTCTAGTCGCAAGTATTCTACTTTATGCGACTAAA
ACACGCGACAAGAAAACGCCAGGAAAAGGGCAGGGCGGCAGCCTGTCGCGTAACTTAGGACTTGTGCGAC
ATGTCGTTTTCAGAAGACGGCTGCACTGAACGTCAGAAGCCGACTGCACTATAGCAGCGGAGGGGTTGGA
TCAAAGTACTTTAAAGTACTTTAAAGTACTTTAAAGTACTTTGATCCCGAGGGGAACCCTGTGGTTGGCA
TGCACATACAAATGGACGAACGGATAAACCTTTTCACGCCCTTTTAAATATCCGATTATTCTAATAAACG
CTCTTTTCTCTTAGGTTTACCCGCCAATATATCCTGTCAAACACTGATAGTTTAAACTGAAGGCGGGAAA
CGACAATCTGATCCAAGCTCAAGCTGCTCTAGCCAATACGCAAACCGCCTCTCCCCGCGCGTTGGCCGAT
TCATTAATGCAGCTGGCACGACAGGTTTCCCGACTGGAAAGCGGGCAGTGAGCGCAACGCAATTAATGTG
AGTTAGCTCACTCATTAGGCACCCCAGGCTTTACACTTTATGCTTCCGGCTCGTATGTTGTGTGGAATTG
TGAGCGGATAACAATTTCACACAGGAAACAGCTATGACATGATTACGAATTCGAGCTCGG
Features (pLannotate 1.2.2; 30 found; start..end, strand, type, name):
    669..693     +  protein_bind   attB1: mutant version of attB; recombination site for the Gateway® BP reaction BP Clonase™
   1387..1411    -  protein_bind   attB2: mutant version of attB; recombination site for the Gateway® BP reaction BP Clonase™
   1464..2117    +  CDS            mKO&kappa;: mKO&kappa; is a basic (constitutively fluorescent) orange fluorescent protein published in 2008, derived from Verrillofungia concinna. It has low acid sensitivity.
   2192..2351    +  polyA_signal   CaMV poly(A) signal (fragment): cauliflower mosaic virus polyadenylation signal
   2352..2371    +  misc_feature   MCS (fragment): pUC18/19 multiple cloning site
   2392..2410    -  promoter       SP6 promoter: promoter for bacteriophage SP6 RNA polymerase
   2479..2497    -  promoter       T7 promoter: promoter for bacteriophage T7 RNA polymerase
   2500..2657    +  CDS            lacZα (fragment): LacZα fragment of β-galactosidase; lacZ fragment
   2678..2861    +  promoter       NOS promoter: nopaline synthase promoter NOS promoter
   2862..3683    +  CDS            KanR: fusion between an N-terminal peptide of nopaline synthase and Tn5 aminoglycoside phosphotransferase; nos-nptII; confers resistance to kanamycin
   3704..3862    +  CDS            ble (fragment): BLE_KLEPN - Experimental evidence at protein level: Swiss-Prot protein existence level 1. Binding protein with a strong affinity to the bleomycin family of antibiotics. Binds to CL990; an antimitotic-antibiotic compound. From Klebsiella pneumoniae.
   3859..4284    +  CDS            nos (fragment): DHNO_AGRT7 - Protein inferred from homology: Swiss-Prot protein existence level 3. From Agrobacterium tumefaciens (strain T37).
   4308..4560    +  terminator     NOS terminator: nopaline synthase terminator and poly(A) signal
   4653..4677    -  misc_feature   LB T-DNA repeat: left border repeat from nopaline C58 T-DNA
   4936..4959    +  promoter       Pc promoter (fragment): intI1 (promoter lies within the coding sequence); class 1 integron promoter
   5135..5191    +  CDS            GmR (fragment): gentamycin acetyltransferase; aacC1; confers resistance to gentamycin
   5202..5989    +  CDS            SmR (fragment): aminoglycoside adenylyltransferase (Murphy, 1985); aadA; confers resistance to spectinomycin and streptomycin
   6235..6823    +  rep_origin     ori: high-copy-number ColE1/pMB1/pBR322/pUC origin of replication
   7009..7149    -  misc_feature   bom: basis of mobility region from pBR322
   7251..7290    -  CDS            rop (fragment): Rop protein, which maintains plasmids at low copy number; rop
   7493..7687    -  rep_origin     pVS1 oriV: origin of replication for the Pseudomonas plasmid pVS1 (Heeb et al., 2000)
   7753..8826    -  CDS            pVS1 RepA: replication protein from the Pseudomonas plasmid pVS1 (Heeb et al., 2000)
   9255..9884    -  CDS            pVS1 StaA: stability protein from the Pseudomonas plasmid pVS1 (Heeb et al., 2000)
  10444..10845   -  CDS            Y4CG_SINFN (fragment): Protein inferred from homology: Swiss-Prot protein existence level 3. From Sinorhizobium fredii (strain NBRC 101917 / NGR234).
  11215..11239   -  misc_feature   RB T-DNA repeat: right border repeat from nopaline C58 T-DNA
  11303..11391   +  CDS            lacI (fragment): lac repressor; lacI; The lac repressor binds to the lac operator to inhibit transcription in E. coli. This inhibition can be relieved by adding lactose or isopropyl-β-D-thiogalactopyranoside (IPTG).
  11404..11425   +  protein_bind   CAP binding site: CAP binding activates transcription in the presence of cAMP. E. coli catabolite activator protein
  11440..11470   +  promoter       lac promoter: promoter for the E. coli lac operon
  11474..11496   +  protein_bind   lac operator (fragment): The lac repressor binds to the lac operator to inhibit transcription in E. coli. This inhibition can be relieved by adding lactose or isopropyl-β-D-thiogalactopyranoside (IPTG). lac repressor encoded by lacI
  11527..6       +  misc_feature   MCS (fragment) (across the origin): pUC18/19 multiple cloning site
