[The description below was written by a language model from this plasmid's Addgene catalogue record and pLannotate feature annotations shown in this document.]
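Description:
pUBC(k)-AT5G42765-mKOk is a binary T-DNA plant expression plasmid of about 11.5 kb, made by Gateway recombination of the Arabidopsis thaliana AT5G42765.1 coding sequence into the pUBC(k)-DEST-mKOk destination backbone. In E. coli it replicates from a high-copy ColE1/pUC-type origin and is selected with spectinomycin through an aadA (SmR) gene. The pVS1 oriV, RepA and StaA functions provide replication and stable maintenance in Agrobacterium, and a pBR322 bom site is also present. Together with the nopaline-type left and right T-DNA border repeats, this arrangement indicates Agrobacterium-mediated delivery into plant cells.

Within the T-DNA, the insert lies between attB1 and attB2 sites left by the Gateway reaction and is followed directly by the mKOκ coding sequence, a constitutively fluorescent orange protein. This places the tag at the C-terminus of the AT5G42765 product, and the unit ends in a CaMV polyadenylation signal. The promoter driving the fusion is not annotated in the feature table. An unannotated stretch of roughly 650 bp sits upstream of attB1, and the "pUBC" name suggests a ubiquitin-type promoter, but the record does not confirm this. A second cassette carries a NOS promoter driving nos-nptII (kanamycin resistance) with a NOS terminator, providing selection of transformed plant tissue, which probably explains the "(k)" in the name. Small fragments of lacZα, lac regulatory elements, SP6/T7 promoters, ble and GmR are backbone remnants.

The stated purpose is expression of mKOκ-tagged AT5G42765 in plants. The associated study concerns proteins at the chloroplast envelope–thylakoid interface, so the plasmid is suited to imaging the protein's subcellular localisation.
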