Addgene plasmid #224853: pUBC(k)-AT5G42765-mKOk
Purpose: Plasmid for expression of AT5G42765.1 coding sequence tagged with mKOk in plants
Depositing lab: Rebecca Roston. Depositing organization: University of Nebraska at Lincoln. Publication: Lipid Metabolism and Contact Site Homologs Are Enriched at the Chloroplast Envelope-Thylakoid Interface. LaBrant EW, Smith CN, Torres-Gerena AD, Ishimwe J, Huang F, Tullis A, Litterer L, Modi B, Naldrett MJ, Altartouri B, Roston RL. bioRxiv 2025.06.20.660776; doi: https://doi.org/10.1101/2025.06.20.660776.
Backbone
  Vector backbone: pUBC(k)-DEST-mKOk
  Vector type: Plant Expression
Growth in bacteria
  Bacterial resistance: Spectinomycin, 50 μg/mL
  Growth temperature: 37°C
  Growth strain: DH5alpha
  Copy number: High Copy
Gene/Insert
  Gene/Insert name: AT5G42765.1
  Species: A. thaliana (mustard weed)
  Entrez Gene: AT5G42765 (a.k.a. AT5G42765)
  Cloning method: Gateway Cloning
Terms and licenses: Academic/Nonprofit Terms; Industry Terms: Not Available to Industry
Depositor comments: Please visit https://doi.org/10.1101/2025.06.20.660776 for bioRxiv preprint.
How to cite: pUBC(k)-AT5G42765-mKOk was a gift from Rebecca Roston (Addgene plasmid # 224853 ; http://n2t.net/addgene:224853 ; RRID:Addgene_224853)
